>Addgene plasmid #82769 | pDONR223_SMAD4_p.P356R | addgene full sequence | sequence record 161855 | Addgene NGS result
CTTTCCTGCGTTATCCCCTGATTCTGTGGATAACCGTATTACCGCCTTTGAGTGAGCTGATACCGCTCGC
CGCAGCCGAACGACCGAGCGCAGCGAGTCAGTGAGCGAGGAAGCGGAAGAGCGCCCAATACGCAAACCGC
CTCTCCCCGCGCGTTGGCCGATTCATTAATGCAGCTGGCACGACAGGTTTCCCGACTGGAAAGCGGGCAG
TGAGCGCAACGCAATTAATACGCGTACCGCTAGCCAGGAAGAGTTTGTAGAAACGCAAAAAGGCCATCCG
TCAGGATGGCCTTCTGCTTAGTTTGATGCCTGGCAGTTTATGGCGGGCGTCCTGCCCGCCACCCTCCGGG
CCGTTGCTTCACAACGTTCAAATCCGCTCCCGGCGGATTTGTCCTACTCAGGAGAGCGTTCACCGACAAA
CAACAGATAAAACGAAAGGCCCAGTCTTCCGACTGAGCCTTTCGTTTTATTTGATGCCTGGCAGTTCCCT
ACTCTCGCGTTAACGCTAGCATGGATGTTTTCCCAGTCACGACGTTGTAAAACGACGGCCAGTCTTAAGC
TCGGGCCCCAAATAATGATTTTATTTTGACTGATAGTGACCTGTTCGTTGCAACAAATTGATGAGCAATG
CTTTTTTATAATGCCAACTTTGTACAAAAAAGTTGGCATGGACAATATGTCTATTACGAATACACCAACA
AGTAATGATGCCTGTCTGAGCATTGTGCATAGTTTGATGTGCCATAGACAAGGTGGAGAGAGTGAAACAT
TTGCAAAAAGAGCAATTGAAAGTTTGGTAAAGAAGCTGAAGGAGAAAAAAGATGAATTGGATTCTTTAAT
AACAGCTATAACTACAAATGGAGCTCATCCTAGTAAATGTGTTACCATACAGAGAACATTGGATGGGAGG
CTTCAGGTGGCTGGTCGGAAAGGATTTCCTCATGTGATCTATGCCCGTCTCTGGAGGTGGCCTGATCTTC
ACAAAAATGAACTAAAACATGTTAAATATTGTCAGTATGCGTTTGACTTAAAATGTGATAGTGTCTGTGT
GAATCCATATCACTACGAACGAGTTGTATCACCTGGAATTGATCTCTCAGGATTAACACTGCAGAGTAAT
GCTCCATCAAGTATGATGGTGAAGGATGAATATGTGCATGACTTTGAGGGACAGCCATCGTTGTCCACTG
AAGGACATTCAATTCAAACCATCCAGCATCCACCAAGTAATCGTGCATCGACAGAGACATACAGCACCCC
AGCTCTGTTAGCCCCATCTGAGTCTAATGCTACCAGCACTGCCAACTTTCCCAACATTCCTGTGGCTTCC
ACAAGTCAGCCTGCCAGTATACTGGGGGGCAGCCATAGTGAAGGACTGTTGCAGATAGCATCAGGGCCTC
AGCCAGGACAGCAGCAGAATGGATTTACTGGTCAGCCAGCTACTTACCATCATAACAGCACTACCACCTG
GACTGGAAGTAGGACTGCACCATACACACCTAATTTGCCTCACCACCAAAACGGCCATCTTCAGCACCAC
CCGCCTATGCCGCCCCATCCCGGACATTACTGGCCTGTTCACAATGAGCTTGCATTCCAGCCTCCCATTT
CCAATCATCCTGCTCCTGAGTATTGGTGTTCCATTGCTTACTTTGAAATGGATGTTCAGGTAGGAGAGAC
ATTTAAGGTTCCTTCAAGCTGCCCTATTGTTACTGTTGATGGATACGTGGACCGTTCTGGAGGAGATCGC
TTTTGTTTGGGTCAACTCTCCAATGTCCACAGGACAGAAGCCATTGAGAGAGCAAGGTTGCACATAGGCA
AAGGTGTGCAGTTGGAATGTAAAGGTGAAGGTGATGTTTGGGTCAGGTGCCTTAGTGACCACGCGGTCTT
TGTACAGAGTTACTACTTAGACAGAGAAGCTGGGCGTGCACCTGGAGATGCTGTTCATAAGATCTACCCA
AGTGCATATATAAAGGTCTTTGATTTGCGTCAGTGTCATCGACAGATGCAGCAGCAGGCGGCTACTGCAC
AAGCTGCAGCAGCTGCCCAGGCAGCAGCCGTGGCAGGAAACATCCCTGGCCCAGGATCAGTAGGTGGAAT
AGCTCCAGCTATCAGTCTGTCAGCTGCTGCTGGAATTGGTGTTGATGACCTTCGTCGCTTATGCATACTC
AGGATGAGTTTTGTGAAAGGCTGGGGACCGGATTACCCAAGACAGAGCATCAAAGAAACACCTTGCTGGA
TTGAAATTCACTTACACCGGGCCCTCCAGCTCCTAGACGAAGTACTTCATACCATGCCGATTGCAGACCC
ACAACCTTTAGACTGATTGCCAACTTTCTTGTACAAAGTTGGCATTATAAGAAAGCATTGCTTATCAATT
TGTTGCAACGAACAGGTCACTATCAGTCAAAATAAAATCATTATTTGCCATCCAGCTGATATCCCCTATA
GTGAGTCGTATTACATGGTCATAGCTGTTTCCTGGCAGCTCTGGCCCGTGTCTCAAAATCTCTGATGTTA
CATTGCACAAGATAAAAATATATCATCATGCCTCCTCTAGACCAGCCAGGACAGAAATGCCTCGACTTCG
CTGCTACCCAAGGTTGCCGGGTGACGCACACCGTGGAAACGGATGAAGGCACGAACCCAGTGGACATAAG
CCTGTTCGGTTCGTAAGCTGTAATGCAAGTAGCGTATGCGCTCACGCAACTGGTCCAGAACCTTGACCGA
ACGCAGCGGTGGTAACGGCGCAGTGGCGGTTTTCATGGCTTGTTATGACTGTTTTTTTGGGGTACAGTCT
ATGCCTCGGGCATCCAAGCAGCAAGCGCGTTACGCCGTGGGTCGATGTTTGATGTTATGGAGCAGCAACG
ATGTTACGCAGCAGGGCAGTCGCCCTAAAACAAAGTTAAACATTATGAGGGAAGCGGTGATCGCCGAAGT
ATCGACTCAACTATCAGAGGTAGTTGGCGTCATCGAGCGCCATCTCGAACCGACGTTGCTGGCCGTACAT
TTGTACGGCTCCGCAGTGGATGGCGGCCTGAAGCCACACAGTGATATTGATTTGCTGGTTACGGTGACCG
TAAGGCTTGATGAAACAACGCGGCGAGCTTTGATCAACGACCTTTTGGAAACTTCGGCTTCCCCTGGAGA
GAGCGAGATTCTCCGCGCTGTAGAAGTCACCATTGTTGTGCACGACGACATCATTCCGTGGCGTTATCCA
GCTAAGCGCGAACTGCAATTTGGAGAATGGCAGCGCAATGACATTCTTGCAGGTATCTTCGAGCCAGCCA
CGATCGACATTGATCTGGCTATCTTGCTGACAAAAGCAAGAGAACATAGCGTTGCCTTGGTAGGTCCAGC
GGCGGAGGAACTCTTTGATCCGGTTCCTGAACAGGATCTATTTGAGGCGCTAAATGAAACCTTAACGCTA
TGGAACTCGCCGCCCGACTGGGCTGGCGATGAGCGAAATGTAGTGCTTACGTTGTCCCGCATTTGGTACA
GCGCAGTAACCGGCAAAATCGCGCCGAAGGATGTCGCTGCCGACTGGGCAATGGAGCGCCTGCCGGCCCA
GTATCAGCCCGTCATACTTGAAGCTAGACAGGCTTATCTTGGACAAGAAGAAGATCGCTTGGCCTCGCGC
GCAGATCAGTTGGAAGAATTTGTCCACTACGTGAAAGGCGAGATCACCAAGGTAGTCGGCAAATAACCCT
CGAGCCACCCATGACCAAAATCCCTTAACGTGAGTTACGCGTCGTTCCACTGAGCGTCAGACCCCGTAGA
AAAGATCAAAGGATCTTCTTGAGATCCTTTTTTTCTGCGCGTAATCTGCTGCTTGCAAACAAAAAAACCA
CCGCTACCAGCGGTGGTTTGTTTGCCGGATCAAGAGCTACCAACTCTTTTTCCGAAGGTAACTGGCTTCA
GCAGAGCGCAGATACCAAATACTGTTCTTCTAGTGTAGCCGTAGTTAGGCCACCACTTCAAGAACTCTGT
AGCACCGCCTACATACCTCGCTCTGCTAATCCTGTTACCAGTGGCTGCTGCCAGTGGCGATAAGTCGTGT
CTTACCGGGTTGGACTCAAGACGATAGTTACCGGATAAGGCGCAGCGGTCGGGCTGAACGGGGGGTTCGT
GCACACAGCCCAGCTTGGAGCGAACGACCTACACCGAACTGAGATACCTACAGCGTGAGCTATGAGAAAG
CGCCACGCTTCCCGAAGGGAGAAAGGCGGACAGGTATCCGGTAAGCGGCAGGGTCGGAACAGGAGAGCGC
ACGAGGGAGCTTCCAGGGGGAAACGCCTGGTATCTTTATAGTCCTGTCGGGTTTCGCCACCTCTGACTTG
AGCGTCGATTTTTGTGATGCTCGTCAGGGGGGCGGAGCCTATGGAAAAACGCCAGCAACGCGGCCTTTTT
ACGGTTCCTGGCCTTTTGCTGGCCTTTTGCTCACATGTT
Features (pLannotate 1.2.2; 12 found; start..end, strand, type, name):
    121..213     +  CDS            lacI (fragment): lac repressor; lacI; The lac repressor binds to the lac operator to inhibit transcription in E. coli. This inhibition can be relieved by adding lactose or isopropyl-β-D-thiogalactopyranoside (IPTG).
    268..295     -  terminator     rrnB T2 terminator: transcription terminator T2 from the E. coli rrnB gene
    427..470     +  terminator     rrnB T1 terminator: Escherichia coli rrnB; transcription terminator T1 from the E. coli rrnB gene
    517..553     -  CDS            lacZα (fragment): LacZα fragment of β-galactosidase; lacZ fragment
    570..665     +  protein_bind   attL3: mutant version of attL; recombination site for the Gateway® LR reaction LR Clonase™
    668..2323    +  CDS            SMAD4: SMAD4_HUMAN - Also known as DPC4, MADH4. Experimental evidence at protein level: Swiss-Prot protein existence level 1. In muscle physiology, plays a central role in the balance between atrophy and hypertrophy. When recruited by MSTN, promotes atrophy response via phosphorylated SMAD2/4. MSTN decrease causes SMAD4 release and subsequent recruitment by the BMP pathway to promote hypertrophy via phosphorylated SMAD1/5/8. Acts synergistically with SMAD1 and YY1 in bone morphogenetic protein (BMP)-mediated cardiac- specific gene expression. Binds to SMAD binding elements (SBEs) (5'- GTCT/AGAC-3') w
   2331..2426    -  protein_bind   attL3: mutant version of attL; recombination site for the Gateway® LR reaction LR Clonase™
   2445..2463    -  promoter       T7 promoter: promoter for bacteriophage T7 RNA polymerase
   2653..2676    +  promoter       Pc promoter (fragment): intI1 (promoter lies within the coding sequence); class 1 integron promoter
   2852..2908    +  CDS            GmR (fragment): gentamycin acetyltransferase; aacC1; confers resistance to gentamycin
   2915..3706    +  CDS            SmR: aminoglycoside adenylyltransferase (Murphy, 1985); aadA; confers resistance to spectinomycin and streptomycin
   3799..4387    +  rep_origin     ori: high-copy-number ColE1/pMB1/pBR322/pUC origin of replication
