[The description below was written by a language model from this plasmid's Addgene catalogue record and pLannotate feature annotations shown in this document.]
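Description:
pDONR223_SMAD4_p.P356R is a Gateway entry clone built on the Invitrogen pDONR223 backbone, carrying the human SMAD4 open reading frame (reference transcript NM_005359) with the missense substitution P356R. At about 4.4 kb, it is propagated in E. coli from a high-copy ColE1/pUC-type origin and selected with spectinomycin through the aadA (SmR) aminoglycoside adenylyltransferase gene. That gene sits downstream of a class 1 integron Pc promoter fragment and a remnant of a gentamicin resistance gene. Short lacI and lacZα fragments and the rrnB T1 and T2 transcription terminators lie upstream of the cloning site. The terminators help insulate the insert from read-through transcription in bacteria.

The SMAD4 coding sequence is flanked by two attL-type recombination sites in opposite orientations. The automated annotation labels both as attL3, but functionally they are the paired sites that allow directional transfer of the ORF into attR-containing destination vectors by an LR Clonase reaction. The record lists no promoter for the insert, consistent with an entry clone that serves as a shuttle rather than an expression plasmid. A T7 promoter just outside the downstream att site faces back toward the insert on the antisense strand. The clone is in "closed" format, with a stop codon immediately after the ORF, so it yields native C-termini and is not suited to C-terminal fusions in destination vectors. It belongs to the Target Accelerator Plasmid Collection, a set of wild-type and mutant alleles assembled for high-throughput functional phenotyping of somatic mutations found in lung cancer.
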