Addgene plasmid #82769: pDONR223_SMAD4_p.P356R
Purpose: Gateway Donor vector containing SMAD4, part of the Target Accelerator Plasmid Collection.
Depositing lab: Jesse Boehm & Matthew Meyerson & David Root. Depositing organization: Broad Institute. Publication: High-throughput Phenotyping of Lung Cancer Somatic Mutations. Berger AH, Brooks AN, Wu X, Shrestha Y, Chouinard C, Piccioni F, Bagul M, Kamburov A, Imielinski M, Hogstrom L, Zhu C, Yang X, Pantel S, Sakai R, Watson J, Kaplan N, Campbell JD, Singh S, Root DE, Narayan R, Natoli T, Lahr DL, Tirosh I, Tamayo P, Getz G, Wong B, Doench J, Subramanian A, Golub TR, Meyerson M, Boehm JS. Cancer Cell. 2016 Aug 8;30(2):214-28. doi: 10.1016/j.ccell.2016.06.022. Epub 2016 Jul 28. PubMed 27478040.
Backbone
  Vector backbone: pDONR223
  Backbone manufacturer: Invitrogen
  Vector type: Gateway Entry vector
Growth in bacteria
  Bacterial resistance: Spectinomycin, 50 μg/mL
  Growth temperature: 37°C
  Growth strain: DH5alpha
  Copy number: High Copy
Gene/Insert
  Gene/Insert name: SMAD4 (alt name: NM_005359)
  Species: H. sapiens (human)
  Mutation: P356R
  Entrez Gene: SMAD4 (a.k.a. DPC4, JIP, MADH4, MYHRS)
  Promoter: None
  Cloning method: Gateway Cloning
  Sequencing primers: 5′ M13pUC-fwd; 3′ M13-Rev
Terms and licenses: Academic/Nonprofit Terms; Industry Terms: Not Available to Industry
Depositor comments: CLOSED (stop codon immediately follows insert)
How to cite: pDONR223_SMAD4_p.P356R was a gift from Jesse Boehm & Matthew Meyerson & David Root (Addgene plasmid # 82769 ; http://n2t.net/addgene:82769 ; RRID:Addgene_82769)
