>Addgene plasmid #82769 | pDONR223_SMAD4_p.P356R | depositor partial sequence | sequence record 157495 | Insert sequence
ATGGACAATATGTCTATTACGAATACACCAACAAGTAATGATGCCTGTCTGAGCATTGTGCATAGTTTGA
TGTGCCATAGACAAGGTGGAGAGAGTGAAACATTTGCAAAAAGAGCAATTGAAAGTTTGGTAAAGAAGCT
GAAGGAGAAAAAAGATGAATTGGATTCTTTAATAACAGCTATAACTACAAATGGAGCTCATCCTAGTAAA
TGTGTTACCATACAGAGAACATTGGATGGGAGGCTTCAGGTGGCTGGTCGGAAAGGATTTCCTCATGTGA
TCTATGCCCGTCTCTGGAGGTGGCCTGATCTTCACAAAAATGAACTAAAACATGTTAAATATTGTCAGTA
TGCGTTTGACTTAAAATGTGATAGTGTCTGTGTGAATCCATATCACTACGAACGAGTTGTATCACCTGGA
ATTGATCTCTCAGGATTAACACTGCAGAGTAATGCTCCATCAAGTATGATGGTGAAGGATGAATATGTGC
ATGACTTTGAGGGACAGCCATCGTTGTCCACTGAAGGACATTCAATTCAAACCATCCAGCATCCACCAAG
TAATCGTGCATCGACAGAGACATACAGCACCCCAGCTCTGTTAGCCCCATCTGAGTCTAATGCTACCAGC
ACTGCCAACTTTCCCAACATTCCTGTGGCTTCCACAAGTCAGCCTGCCAGTATACTGGGGGGCAGCCATA
GTGAAGGACTGTTGCAGATAGCATCAGGGCCTCAGCCAGGACAGCAGCAGAATGGATTTACTGGTCAGCC
AGCTACTTACCATCATAACAGCACTACCACCTGGACTGGAAGTAGGACTGCACCATACACACCTAATTTG
CCTCACCACCAAAACGGCCATCTTCAGCACCACCCGCCTATGCCGCCCCATCCCGGACATTACTGGCCTG
TTCACAATGAGCTTGCATTCCAGCCTCCCATTTCCAATCATCCTGCTCCTGAGTATTGGTGTTCCATTGC
TTACTTTGAAATGGATGTTCAGGTAGGAGAGACATTTAAGGTTCCTTCAAGCTGCCCTATTGTTACTGTT
GATGGATACGTGGACCGTTCTGGAGGAGATCGCTTTTGTTTGGGTCAACTCTCCAATGTCCACAGGACAG
AAGCCATTGAGAGAGCAAGGTTGCACATAGGCAAAGGTGTGCAGTTGGAATGTAAAGGTGAAGGTGATGT
TTGGGTCAGGTGCCTTAGTGACCACGCGGTCTTTGTACAGAGTTACTACTTAGACAGAGAAGCTGGGCGT
GCACCTGGAGATGCTGTTCATAAGATCTACCCAAGTGCATATATAAAGGTCTTTGATTTGCGTCAGTGTC
ATCGACAGATGCAGCAGCAGGCGGCTACTGCACAAGCTGCAGCAGCTGCCCAGGCAGCAGCCGTGGCAGG
AAACATCCCTGGCCCAGGATCAGTAGGTGGAATAGCTCCAGCTATCAGTCTGTCAGCTGCTGCTGGAATT
GGTGTTGATGACCTTCGTCGCTTATGCATACTCAGGATGAGTTTTGTGAAAGGCTGGGGACCGGATTACC
CAAGACAGAGCATCAAAGAAACACCTTGCTGGATTGAAATTCACTTACACCGGGCCCTCCAGCTCCTAGA
CGAAGTACTTCATACCATGCCGATTGCAGACCCACAACCTTTAGACTGA
